>Addgene plasmid #182882 | Mut2-RS | addgene full sequence | sequence record 366061 | Addgene NGS Result
TCTCCTGTTCCTGCCTTTCGGTTTACCGGTGTCATTCCGCTGTTATGGCCGCGTTTGTCTCATTCCACGC
CTGACACTCAGTTCCGGGTAGGCAGTTCGCTCCAAGCTGGACTGTATGCACGAACCCCCCGTTCAGTCCG
ACCGCTGCGCCTTATCCGGTAACTATCGTCTTGAGTCCAACCCGGAAAGACATGCAAAAGCACCACTGGC
AGCAGCCACTGGTAATTGATTTAGAGGAGTTAGTCTTGAAGTCATGCGCCGGTTAAGGCTAAACTGAAAG
GACAAGTTTTGGTGACTGCGCTCCTCCAAGCCAGTTACCTCGGTTCAAAGAGTTGGTAGCTCAGAGAACC
TTCGAAAAACCGCCCTGCAAGGCGGTTTTTTCGTTTTCAGAGCAAGAGATTACGCGCAGACCAAAACGAT
CTCAAGAAGATCATCTTATTAATCAGATAAAATATTTCTAGATTTCAGTGCAATTTATCTCTTCAAATGT
AGCACCTGAAGTCAGCCCCATACGATATAAGTTGTAATTCTCATGTTTGACAGCTTATCATCGATAAGCT
TGGTACCCAATTATGACAACTTGACGGCTACATCATTCACTTTTTCTTCACAACCGGCACGGAACTCGCT
CGGGCTGGCCCCGGTGCATTTTTTAAATACCCGCGAGAAATAGAGTTGATCGTCAAAACCAACATTGCGA
CCGACGGTGGCGATAGGCATCCGGGTGGTGCTCAAAAGCAGCTTCGCCTGGCTGATACGTTGGTCCTCGC
GCCAGCTTAAGACGCTAATCCCTAACTGCTGGCGGAAAAGATGTGACAGACGCGACGGCGACAAGCAAAC
ATGCTGTGCGACGCTGGCGATATCAAAATTGCTGTCTGCCAGGTGATCGCTGATGTACTGACAAGCCTCG
CGTACCCGATTATCCATCGGTGGATGGAGCGACTCGTTAATCGCTTCCATGCGCCGCAGTAACAATTGCT
CAAGCAGATTTATCGCCAGCAGCTCCGAATAGCGCCCTTCCCCTTGCCCGGCGTTAATGATTTGCCCAAA
CAGGTCGCTGAAATGCGGCTGGTGCGCTTCATCCGGGCGAAAGAACCCCGTATTGGCAAATATTGACGGC
CAGTTAAGCCATTCATGCCAGTAGGCGCGCGGACGAAAGTAAACCCACTGGTGATACCATTCGCGAGCCT
CCGGATGACGACCGTAGTGATGAATCTCTCCTGGCGGGAACAGCAAAATATCACTCGGTCGGCAAACAAA
TTCTCGTCCCTGATTTTTCACCACCCCCTGACCGCGAATGGTGAGATTGAGAATATAACCTTTCATTCCC
AGCGGTCGGTCGATAAAAAAATCGAGATAACCGTTGGCCTCAATCGGCGTTAAACCCGCCACCAGATGGG
CATTAAACGAGTATCCCGGCAGCAGGGGATCATTTTGCGCTTCAGCCATACTTTTCATACTCCCGCCATT
CAGAGAAGAAACCAATTGTCCATATTGCATCAGACATTGCCGTCACTGCGTCTTTTACTGGCTCTTCTCG
CTAACCAAACCGGTAACCCCGCTTATTAAAAGCATTCTGTAACAAAGCGGGACCAAAGCCATGACAAAAA
CGCGTAACAAAAGTGTCTATAATCACGGCAGAAAAGTCCACATTGATTATTTGCACGGCGTCACACTTTG
CTATGCCATAGCATTTTTATCCATAAGATTAGCGGATCCTACCTGACGCTTTTTATCGCAACTCTCTACT
GTTTCTCCATACCCGTTTTTTTGGGCTAACAGGAGGAATTAGATCTATGGACGAATTTGAAATGATAAAG
AGAAACACATCTGAAATTATCAGCGAGGAAGAGTTAAGAGAGGTTTTAAAAAAAGATGAAAAATCTGCTC
TGATAGGTTTTGAACCAAGTGGTAAAATACATTTAGGGCATTATCTCCAAATAAAAAAGATGATTGATTT
ACAAAATGCTGGATTTGATATAATTATAGTTTTGGCTGATTTACACGCCTATTTAAACCAGAAAGGAGAG
TTGGATGAGATTAGAAAAATAGGAGATTATAACAAAAAAGTTTTTGAAGCAATGGGGTTAAAGGCAAAAT
ATGTTTATGGAAGTGAATTCCAGCTTGATAAGGATTATACACTGAATGTCTATAGATTGGCTTTAAAAAC
TACCTTAAAAAGAGCAAGAAGGAGTATGGAACTTATAGCAAGAGAGGATGAAAATCCAAAGGTTGCTGAA
GTTATCTATCCAATAATGCAGGTTAATGGGGCTCATTATGAGGGCGTTGATGTTCATGTTGGAGGGATGG
AGCAGAGAAAAATACACATGTTAGCAAGGGAGCTTTTACCAAAAAAGGTTGTTTGTATTCACAACCCTGT
CTTAACGGGTTTGGATGGAGAAGGAAAGATGAGTTCTTCAAAAGGGAATTTTATAGCTGTTGATGACTCT
CCAGAAGAGATTAGGGCTAAGATAAAGAAAGCATACTGCCCAGCTGGAGTTGTTGAAGGAAATCCAATAA
TGGAGATAGCTAAATACTTCCTTGAATATCCTTTAACCATAAAAGGGCCAGAAAAATTTGGTGGAGATTT
GACAGTTAATAGCTATGAGGAGTTAGAGAGTTTATTTAAAAATAAGGAATTGCATCCAATGCGCTTAAAA
AATGCTGTAGCTGAAGAACTTATAAAGATTTTAGAGCCAATTAGAAAGAGATTATAATAAGTCGACCATC
ATCATCATCATCATTGAGTTTAAACGGTCTCCAGCTTGGCTGTTTTGGCGGATGAGAGAAGATTTTCAGC
CTGATACAGATTAAATCAGAACGCAGAAGCGGTCTGATAAAACAGAATTTGCCTGGCGGCAGTAGCGCGG
TGGTCCCACCTGACCCCATGCCGAACTCAGAAGTGAAACGCCGTAGCGCCGATGGTAGTGTGGGGTCTCC
CCATGCGAGAGTAGGGAACTGCCAGGCATCAAATAAAACGAAAGGCTCAGTCGAAAGACTGGGCCTTGTT
TGTGAGCTCCCGGTCATCAATCATCCCCATAATCCTTGTTAGATTATCAAATTCTGCTTTTCTTCGCGAA
TTAATTCCGCTTCGCAACATGTGAGCACCGGTTTATTGACTACCGGAAGCAGTGTGACCGTGTGCTTCTC
AAATGCCTGAGGCCAGTTTGCTCAGGCTCTCCCCGTGGAGGTAATAATTGACGATATGATCAGTGCACGG
CTAACTAAGCGGCCTGCTGACTTTCTCGCCGATCAAAAGGCATTTTGCTATTAAGGGATTGACGAGGGCG
TATCTGCGCAGTAAGATGCGCCCCGCATTCCGGCGGTAGTTCAGCAGGGCAGAACGGCGGACTCTAAATC
CGCATGGCAGGGGTTCAAATCCCCTCCGCCGGACCAAATTCGAAAAGCCTGCTCAACGAGCAGGCTTTTT
TGCATGCTCGAGCAGCTCAGGGTCGAATTTGCTTTCGAATTTCTGCCATTCATCCGCTTATTATCACTTA
TTCAGGCGTAGCAACCAGGCGTTTAAGGGCACCAATAACTGCCTTAAAAAAATTACGCCCCGCCCTGCCA
CTCATCGCAGTACTGTTGTAATTCATTAAGCATTCTGCCGACATGGAAGCCATCACAAACGGCATGATGA
ACCTGAATCGCCAGCGGCATCAGCACCTTGTCGCCTTGCGTATAATATTTGCCCATGGTGAAAACGGGGG
CGAAGAAGTTGTCCATATTGGCCACGTTTAAATCAAAACTGGTGAAACTCACCCAGGGATTGGCTGAGAC
GAAAAACATATTCTCAATAAACCCTTTAGGGAAATAGGCCAGGTTTTCACCGTAACACGCCACATCTTGC
GAATATATGTGTAGAAACTGCCGGAAATCGTCGTGGTATTCACTCCAGAGCGATGAAAACGTTTCAGTTT
GCTCATGGAAAACGGTGTAACAAGGGTGAACACTATCCCATATCACCAGCTCACCGTCTTTCATTGCCAT
ACGGAATTCCGGATGAGCATTCATCAGGCGGGCAAGAATGTGAATAAAGGCCGGATAAAACTTGTGCTTA
TTTTTCTTTACGGTCTTTAAAAAGGCCGTAATATCCAGCTGAACGGTCTGGTTATAGGTACATTGAGCAA
CTGACTGAAATGCCTCAAAATGTTCTTTACGATGCCATTGGGATATATCAACGGTGGTATATCCAGTGAT
TTTTTTCTCCATTTTAGCTTCCTTAGCTCCTGAAAATCTCGATAACTCAAAAAATACGCCCGGTAGTGAT
CTTATTTCATTATGGTGAAAGTTGGAACCTCTTACGTGCCGATCAACGTCTCATTTTCGCCAAAAGTTGG
CCCAGGGCTTCCCGGTATCAACAGGGACACCAGGATTTATTTATTCTGCGAAGTGATCTTCCGTCACAGG
TATTTATTCGGCGCAAAGTGCGTCGGGTGATGCTGCCAACTTACTGATTTAGTGTATGATGGTGTTTTTG
AGGTGCTCCAGTGGCTTCTGTTTCTATCAGCTGTCCCTCCTGTTCAGCTACTGACGGGGTGGTGCGTAAC
GGCAAAAGCACCGCCGGACATCAGCGCTAGCGGAGTGTATACTGGCTTACTATGTTGGCACTGATGAGGG
TGTCAGTGAAGTGCTTCATGTGGCAGGAGAAAAAAGGCTGCACCGGTGCGTCAGCAGAATATGTGATACA
GGATATATTCCGCTTCCTCGCTCACTGACTCGCTACGCTCGGTCGTTCGACTGCGGCGAGCGGAAATGGC
TTACGAACGGGGCGGAGATTTCCTGGAAGATGCCAGGAAGATACTTAACAGGGAAGTGAGAGGGCCGCGG
CAAAGCCGTTTTTCCATAGGCTCCGCCCCCCTGACAAGCATCACGAAATCTGACGCTCAAATCAGTGGTG
GCGAAACCCGACAGGACTATAAAGATACCAGGCGTTTCCCCCTGGCGGCTCCCTCGTGCGC
Features (pLannotate 1.2.2; 13 found; start..end, strand, type, name):
    537..561     +  promoter       tet promoter (fragment): E. coli promoter for tetracycline efflux protein gene
    571..1449    -  CDS            araC: L-arabinose regulatory protein; araC
   1476..1760    +  promoter       araBAD promoter: araBAD; promoter of the L-arabinose operon of E. coli; the araC regulatory gene is transcribed in the opposite direction (Guzman et al., 1995)
   1797..2714    +  CDS            tyrS: SYY_METJA - Experimental evidence at protein level: Swiss-Prot protein existence level 1. Catalyzes the attachment of tyrosine to tRNA(Tyr) in a two- step reaction: tyrosine is first activated by ATP to form Tyr-AMP and then transferred to the acceptor end of tRNA(Tyr). From Methanocaldococcus jannaschii (strain ATCC 43067 / DSM 2661 / JAL-1 / JCM 10045 / NBRC 100440) (Methanococcus jannaschii).
   2727..2744    +  CDS            capTEV™ (fragment): composite tag for in vivo biotinylation, TEV protease cleavage, and 6xHis tagging
   2851..2966    +  ncRNA          5S rRNA: Accession: RF00001 - 5S ribosomal RNA
   2970..3007    +  terminator     rrnB T1 terminator (fragment): transcription terminator T1 from the E. coli rrnB gene
   3319..3392    +  ncRNA          tRNA: Accession: RF00005 - tRNA
   3553..4212    -  CDS            CmR: chloramphenicol acetyltransferase; cat; confers resistance to chloramphenicol
   4213..4315    -  promoter       cat promoter: promoter of the E. coli cat gene encoding chloramphenicol acetyltransferase
   4436..4579    +  mobile_element IS1 (fragment): prokaryotic transposable element IS1
   4698..4753    -  rep_origin     RSF ori (fragment): Plasmids containing the RSF 1030 origin of replication can be propagated in E. coli cells that contain additional plasmids with compatible origins.
   4841..425     -  rep_origin     p15A ori (across the origin): Plasmids containing the medium-copy-number p15A origin of replication can be propagated in E. coli cells that contain a second plasmid with the ColE1 origin.
