[The description below was written by a language model from this plasmid's Addgene catalogue record and pLannotate feature annotations shown in this document.]
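Description:
Mut2-RS is a pEvol-based bacterial expression plasmid of about 5 kb, built for genetic code expansion in E. coli. It replicates from a p15A origin, listed as low copy in the catalogue, which is compatible with ColE1-type plasmids. This allows it to be co-maintained with a separate plasmid encoding a target protein. Selection is by chloramphenicol, through a cat gene driven by its own promoter. The annotation also picks up short fragments of an IS1 element, an RSF origin and a tet promoter, which appear to be backbone remnants rather than functional parts.

The payload is a 921 bp synthetic insert encoding Mut2-RS, an engineered aminoacyl-tRNA synthetase. The feature table matches this insert to the tyrosyl-tRNA synthetase of Methanocaldococcus jannaschii, so it is a variant of that commonly used orthogonal enzyme. The gene sits downstream of the araBAD promoter, with the divergently transcribed araC regulator alongside, making synthetase expression inducible by arabinose. It is followed by a region containing rrnB-derived sequence, including a 5S rRNA segment and part of the T1 terminator. A short match to a His-tag-containing composite tag lies just after the coding sequence, but the record does not say whether it is translated as part of the synthetase.

Standard pEvol plasmids carry a second, constitutively expressed synthetase copy, and that copy has been deleted here, leaving only the inducible one. A separate tRNA gene is annotated downstream. It is presumably the cognate orthogonal suppressor tRNA, although the record does not state its identity or promoter. The associated publication concerns efficient incorporation of clickable unnatural amino acids for labeling proteins in vitro and in bacteria. The specific amino acid substrates of Mut2-RS are not given in the record.
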