Addgene plasmid #182882: Mut2-RS
Purpose: A pEvol-based plasmid containing one inducible (by arabinose) copy of the Mut2-RS aaRS. The 2nd constitutive aaRS copy typically found in pEvol plasmids was deleted.
Depositing lab: Miriam Amiram. Depositing organization: Ben-Gurion University. Publication: Efficient Incorporation of Clickable Unnatural Amino Acids Enables Rapid and Biocompatible Labeling of Proteins in Vitro and in Bacteria. Hadar D, Gelkop S, Vaserman L, Amiram M. Chembiochem. 2021 Apr 16;22(8):1379-1384. doi: 10.1002/cbic.202000663. Epub 2021 Feb 4. PubMed 33350556.
Backbone
  Vector backbone: pEvol
  Vector type: Bacterial Expression
Growth in bacteria
  Bacterial resistance: Chloramphenicol, 25 μg/mL
  Growth temperature: 37°C
  Growth strain: DH5alpha
  Copy number: Low Copy
Gene/Insert
  Gene/Insert name: Mut2-RS
  Species: Synthetic
  Insert size (bp): 921
Terms and licenses: Academic/Nonprofit Terms; Industry Terms: Not Available to Industry
How to cite: Mut2-RS was a gift from Miriam Amiram (Addgene plasmid # 182882 ; http://n2t.net/addgene:182882 ; RRID:Addgene_182882)
